>Addgene plasmid #146980 | pAc5.1B-lambdaN-HA-DmGW182_1-539-dsRNAres_N | depositor full sequence | sequence record 289427 | Full Sequence
CTTCAAGGAATTAATTCTATATTCTAAAAACACAAATGATACTTCTAAAAAAAATCATGAATGGCATCAA
CTCTGAATCAAATCTTTGCAGATGCACCTACTTCTCATTTCCACTGTCACATCATTTTTCCAGATCTCGC
TGCCTGTTATGTGGCCCACAAACCAAGACACGTTTTATGGCCATTAAAGCTGGCTGATCGTCGCCAAACA
CCAAATACATATCAATATGTACATTCGAGAAAGAAGCGATCAAAGAAGCGTCTTCGGGCGAGTAGGAGAA
TGCGGAGGAGAAGGAGAACGAGCTGATCTAGTATCTCTCCACAATCCAATGCCAACTGACCAACTGGCCA
TATTCGGAGCAATTTGAAGCCAATTTCCATCGCCTGGCGATCGCTCCATTCTTGGCTATATGTTTTTCAC
CGTTCCCGGGGCCATTTTCAAAGACTCGTCGGTAAGATAAGATTGTGTCACTCGCTGTCTCTCTTCATTT
GTCGAAGAATGCTGAGGAATTTCGCGATGACGTCGGCGAGTATTTTGAAGAATGAGAATAATTTGTATTT
ATACGAAAATCAGTTAGTGGAATTTTCTACAAAAACATGTTATCTATAGATAATTTTGTTGCAAAATATG
TTGACTATGACAAAGATTGTATGTATATACCTTTAATGTATTCTCATTTTCTTATGTATTTATAATGGCA
ATGATGATACTGATGATATTTTAAGATGATGCCAGACCACAGGCTGATTTCTGCGTCTTTTGCCGAACGC
AGTGCATGTGCGGTTGTTGTTTTTTGGAATAGTTTCAATTTTCGGACTGTCCGCTTTGATTTCAGTTTCT
TGGCTTATTCAAAAAGCAAAGTAAAGCCAAAAAAGCGAGATGGCAATACCAAATGCGGCAAAACGGTAGT
GGAAGGAAAGGGGTGCGGGGCAGCGGAAGGAAGGGTGGGGCGGGGCGTGGCGGGGTCTGTGGCTGGGCGC
GACGTCACCGACGTTGGAGCCACTCCTTTGACCATGTGTGCGTGTGTGTATTATTCGTGTCTCGCCACTC
GCCGGTTGTTTTTTTCTTTTTATCTCGCTCTCTCTAGCGCCATCTCGTACGCATGCTCAACGCACCGCAT
GTTGCCGTGTCCTTTATGCGTCATTTTGGCTCGAAATAGGCAATTATTTAAACAAAGATTAGTCAACGAA
AACGCTAAAATAAATAAGTCTACAATATGGTTACTTATTGCCATGTGTGTGCAGCCAACGATAGCAACAA
AAGCAACAACACAGTGGCTTTCCCTCTTTCACTTTTTGTTTGCAAGCGCGTGCGAGCAAGACGGCACGAC
CGGCAAACGCAATTACGCTGACAAAGAGCAGACGAAGTTTTGGCCGAAAAACATCAAGGCGCCTGATACG
AATGCATTTGCAATAACAATTGCGATATTTAATATTGTTTATGAAGCTGTTTGACTTCAAAACACACAAA
AAAAAAAATAAAACAAATTATTTGAAAGAGAATTAGGAATCGGACAGCTTATCGTTACGGGCTAACAGCA
CACCGAGACGAAATAGCTTACCTGACGTCACAGCCTCTGGAAGAACTGCCGCCAAGCAGAGAGAGAGAGA
AAAAGAGGGAGAGCAGCTTAGACCGCATGTGCTTGTGTGTGAGGCGTCTCTCTCTTCGTCTCCTGTTTGC
GCAAACGCATAGACTGCACTGAGAAAATCGATTACCTATTTTTTATGAATGAATATTTGCACTATTACTA
TTCAAAACTATTAAGATAGCAATCACATTCAATAGCCAAATACTATACCACCTGAGCGATGCAACGAAAT
GATCAATTTGAGCAAAAATGCTGCATATTTAGGACGGCATCATTATAGAAATGCTTCTTGCTGTGTACTT
TTCTCTCGTCTGGCAGCTGTTTCGCCGTTATTGTTAAAACCGGCTTAAGTTAGGTGTGTTTTCTACGACT
AGTGATGCCCCTACTAGAAGATGTGTGTTGCACAAATGTCCCTGAATAACCAATTTGAAGTGCAGATAGC
AGTAAACGTAAGCTAATATGAATATTATTTAACTGTAATGTTTTAATATCGCTGGACATTACTAATAAAC
CCACTATAAACACATGTACATATGTATGTTTTGGCATACAATGAGTAGTTGGGGAAAAAATGTGTAAAAG
CACCGTGACCATCACAGCATAAAGATAACCAGCTGAAGTATCGAATATGAGTAACCCCCAAATTGAATCA
CATGCCGCAACTGATAGGACCCATGGAAGTACACTCTTCATGGCGATATACAAGACACACACAAGCACGA
ACACCCAGTTGCGGAGGAAATTCTCCGTAAATGAAAACCCAATCGGCGAACAATTCATACCCATATATGG
TAAAAGTTTTGAACGCGACTTGAGAGCGGAGAGCATTGCGGCTGATAAGGTTTTAGCGCTAAGCGGGCTT
TATAAAACGGGCTGCGGGACCAGTTTTCATATCACTACCGTTTGAGTTCTTGTGCTGTGTGGATACTCCT
CCCGACACAAAGCCGCTCCATCAGCCAGCAGTCGTCTAATCCAGAGACCCCGGATCGGGGTACCAACATG
GACGCACAAACACGACGACGTGAGCGTCGCGCTGAGAAACAAGCTCAATGGAAAGCTGCAAACGGTGGAT
CTCCTCCACATATGGCTTACCCATACGATGTTCCAGATTACGCTCCTCCAAGCTTGAATTCTGCAGATAT
CCAGCACAGTGGCGGCCGCATGCGTGAAGCCCTTTTTTCCCAAGATGGCTGGGGCTGTCAGCATGTTAAC
CAGGATACTAATTGGGAAGTTCCCAGTTCGCCAGAACCAGCCAATAAGGATGCACCCGGTCCACCAATGT
GGAAGCCAAGCATTAACAATGGTACTGATCTTTGGGAGTCCAATTTGAGAAACGGAGGTCAGCCGGCCGC
ACAGCAAGTTCCAAAGCCGTCGTGGGGTCATACACCATCCTCTAACTTAGGTGGAACATGGGGTGAGGAC
GACGATGGCGCCGATAGTAGTAGTGTGTGGACTGGAGGAGCTGTTAGCAACGCGGGATCCGGAGCTGCAG
TGGGAGTAAACCAAGCCGGAGTTAATGTCGGTCCAGGCGGTGTTGTTTCGTCTGGCGGACCTCAGTGGGG
ACAAGGTGTCGTTGGCGTCGGACTTGGATCAACTGGCGGAAATGGTTCCAGTAACATTACAGGCTCTTCG
GGCGTTGCCACGGGAAGCAGTGGCAATTCAAGTAATGCCGGAAATGGATGGGGCGATCCACGCGAGATTC
GTCCACTGGGCGTCGGAGGATCGATGGACATCCGTAACGTCGAGCACCGTGGAGGAAATGGATCAGGCGC
CACATCCAGTGACCCGCGTGATATCCGTATGATTGACCCACGCGATCCAATCCGGGGCGACCCACGCGGC
ATTTCAGGACGCCTCAACGGTACGTCAGAGATGTGGGGACACCACCCGCAGATGTCGCACAATCAACTGC
AGGGAATTAATAAGATGGTCGGACAGAGCGTTGCGACAGCTAGTACGAGCGTTGGCACGTCAGGATCCGG
AATTGGACCAGGCGGACCGGGACCAAGCACGGTTTCGGGAAACATTCCGACGCAATGGGGTCCAGCCCAG
CCCGTTAGTGTCGGAGTTAGCGGACCGAAGGATATGTCGAAGCAAATTAGCGGCTGGGAAGAGCCGTCGC
CTCCCCCACAACGCCGTAGCATCCCAAATTATGACGACGGAACGTCCCTCTGGGGACAACAGACACGCGT
CCCGGCCGCTAGTGGACATTGGAAGGATATGACAGACTCCATTGGACGCAGCAGCCACCTGATGCGCGGA
CAGAGTCAGACCGGCGGAATTGGCATTGCTGGAGTTGGAAATAGCAATGTTCCAGTGGGAGCCAATCCAA
GTAATCCTATAAGCAGTGTAGTTGGACCTCAAGCCCGGATTCCATCTGTGGGCGGCGTACAACACAAACC
AGACGGCGGCGCTATGTGGGTGCATTCCGGCAATGTAGGTGGCAGAAATAATGTTGCTGCTGTTACTACT
TGGGGAGATGACACTCATAGCGTTAATGTCGGCGCTCCCAGCAGTGGCAGTGTATCCAGCAACAATTGGG
TTGATGACAAGTCCAACTCAACCTTGGCACAAAACTCTTGGAGCGACCCGGCCCCTGTTGGAGTTAGTTG
GGGCAATAAGCAAAGCAAACCGCCAAGCAATAGTGCTTCATCAGGTTGGAGCACTGCTGCGGGCGTGGTG
GATGGGGTTGATCTAGGATCTGAGTGGAACACGCACGGGGGGATTATTGGAAAATCTCAGCAACAACAAA
AACTAGCGGGACTTAACGTGGGAATGTAATCTAGAGGGCCCGCGGTTCGAAGGTAAGCCTATCCCTAACC
CTCTCCTCGGTCTCGATTCTACGCGTACCGGTCATCATCACCATCACCATTGAGTTTAAACCCGCTGATC
AGCCTCGACTGTGCCTTCTAAGGCCTGAGCTCGCTGATCAGCCTCGATCGAGGATCCAGACATGATAAGA
TACATTGATGAGTTTGGACAAACCACAACTAGAATGCAGTGAAAAAAATGCTTTATTTGTGAAATTTGTG
ATGCTATTGCTTTATTTGTAACCATTATAAGCTGCAATAAACAAGTTAACAACAACAATTGCATTCATTT
TATGTTTCAGGTTCAGGGGGAGGTGTGGGAGGTTTTTTAAAGCAAGTAAAACCTCTACAAATGTGGTATG
GCTGATTATGATCAGTCGACCGATGCCCTTGAGAGCCTTCAACCCAGTCAGCTCCTTCCGGTGGGCGCGG
GGCATGACTATCGTCGCCGCACTTATGACTGTCTTCTTTATCATGCAACTCGTAGGACAGGTGCCGGCAG
CGCTCTGGGTCATTTTCGGCGAGGACCGCTTTCGCTGGAGCGCGACGATGATCGGCCTGTCGCTTGCGGT
ATTCGGAATCTTGCACGCCCTCGCTCAAGCCTTCGTCACTGGTCCCGCCACCAAACGTTTCGGCGAGAAG
CAGGCCATTATCGCCGGCATGGCGGCCGACGCGCTGGGCTACGTCTTGCTGGCGTTCGCGACGCGAGGCT
GGATGGCCTTCCCCATTATGATTCTTCTCGCTTCCGGCGGCATCGGGATGCCCGCGTTGCAGGCCATGCT
GTCCAGGCAGGTAGATGACGACCATCAGGGACAGCTTCAAGGATCGCTCGCGGCTCTTACCAGCCAGCAA
AAGGCCAGGAACCGTAAAAAGGCCGCGTTGCTGGCGTTTTTCCATAGGCTCCGCCCCCCTGACGAGCATC
ACAAAAATCGACGCTCAAGTCAGAGGTGGCGAAACCCGACAGGACTATAAAGATACCAGGCGTTTCCCCC
TGGAAGCTCCCTCGTGCGCTCTCCTGTTCCGACCCTGCCGCTTACCGGATACCTGTCCGCCTTTCTCCCT
TCGGGAAGCGTGGCGCTTTCTCAATGCTCACGCTGTAGGTATCTCAGTTCGGTGTAGGTCGTTCGCTCCA
AGCTGGGCTGTGTGCACGAACCCCCCGTTCAGCCCGACCGCTGCGCCTTATCCGGTAACTATCGTCTTGA
GTCCAACCCGGTAAGACACGACTTATCGCCACTGGCAGCAGCCACTGGTAACAGGATTAGCAGAGCGAGG
TATGTAGGCGGTGCTACAGAGTTCTTGAAGTGGTGGCCTAACTACGGCTACACTAGAAGGACAGTATTTG
GTATCTGCGCTCTGCTGAAGCCAGTTACCTTCGGAAAAAGAGTTGGTAGCTCTTGATCCGGCAAACAAAC
CACCGCTGGTAGCGGTGGTTTTTTTGTTTGCAAGCAGCAGATTACGCGCAGAAAAAAAGGATCTCAAGAA
GATCCTTTGATCTTTTCTACGGGGTCTGACGCTCAGTGGAACGAAAACTCACGTTAAGGGATTTTGGTCA
TGAGATTATCAAAAAGGATCTTCACCTAGATCCTTTTAAATTAAAAATGAAGTTTTAAATCAATCTAAAG
TATATATGAGTAAACTTGGTCTGACAGTTACCAATGCTTAATCAGTGAGGCACCTATCTCAGCGATCTGT
CTATTTCGTTCATCCATAGTTGCCTGACTCCCCGTCGTGTAGATAACTACGATACGGGAGGGCTTACCAT
CTGGCCCCAGTGCTGCAATGATACCGCGAGACCCACGCTCACCGGCTCCAGATTTATCAGCAATAAACCA
GCCAGCCGGAAGGGCCGAGCGCAGAAGTGGTCCTGCAACTTTATCCGCCTCCATCCAGTCTATTAATTGT
TGCCGGGAAGCTAGAGTAAGTAGTTCGCCAGTTAATAGTTTGCGCAACGTTGTTGCCATTGCTGCAGGCA
TCGTGGTGTCACGCTCGTCGTTTGGTATGGCTTCATTCAGCTCCGGTTCCCAACGATCAAGGCGAGTTAC
ATGATCCCCCATGTTGTGCAAAAAAGCGGTTAGCTCCTTCGGTCCTCCGATCGTTGTCAGAAGTAAGTTG
GCCGCAGTGTTATCACTCATGGTTATGGCAGCACTGCATAATTCTCTTACTGTCATGCCATCCGTAAGAT
GCTTTTCTGTGACTGGTGAGTACTCAACCAAGTCATTCTGAGAATAGTGTATGCGGCGACCGAGTTGCTC
TTGCCCGGCGTCAACACGGGATAATACCGCGCCACATAGCAGAACTTTAAAAGTGCTCATCATTGGAAAA
CGTTCTTCGGGGCGAAAACTCTCAAGGATCTTACCGCTGTTGAGATCCAGTTCGATGTAACCCACTCGTG
CACCCAACTGATCTTCAGCATCTTTTACTTTCACCAGCGTTTCTGGGTGAGCAAAAACAGGAAGGCAAAA
TGCCGCAAAAAAGGGAATAAGGGCGACACGGAAATGTTGAATACTCATACTCTTCCTTTTTCAATATTAT
TGAAGCATTTATCAGGGTTATTGTCTCATGAGCGGATACATATTTGAATGTATTTAGAAAAATAAACAAA
TAGGGGTTCCGCGCACATTTCCCCGAAAAGTGCCACCTGACGTCTAAGAAACCATTATTATCATGACATT
AACCTATAAAAATAGGCGTATCACGAGGCCCTTTCGT
Features (pLannotate 1.2.2; 11 found; start..end, strand, type, name):
     56..2568    +  promoter       Ac5 promoter: Drosophila melanogaster actin 5C promoter
   2588..2653    +  CDS            N (fragment): REGN_LAMBD - Experimental evidence at protein level: Swiss-Prot protein existence level 1. Plays a role as a transcriptional antitermination factor that allows the virus to initiate its lytic phase. Activates expression of the delayed viral early genes by modifying host RNA polymerase (RNAP) into a form that is resistant to termination signals. This antitermination function requires the host NusA protein which serves to stabilize the interaction between antitermination protein N and host RNA polymerase. From Escherichia phage lambda (Bacteriophage lambda).
   2678..2704    +  CDS            3xHA (fragment): three tandem HA epitope tags
   2750..4366    +  CDS            gw (fragment): GAWKY_DROME - Also known as GW182 From Drosophila melanogaster (Fruit fly).
   4392..4433    +  CDS            V5 tag: epitope tag from simian virus 5
   4533..4667    -  polyA_signal   SV40 poly(A) signal: SV40 polyadenylation signal
   4690..4774    -  CDS            large T antigen (fragment): large T antigen from SV40 (simian virus 40)
   4775..5245    +  CDS            TcR (fragment): tetracycline efflux protein; tet; confers resistance to tetracycline
   5289..5877    -  rep_origin     ori: high-copy-number ColE1/pMB1/pBR322/pUC origin of replication
   6048..6908    -  CDS            AmpR: β-lactamase; bla; confers resistance to ampicillin, carbenicillin, and related antibiotics
   6909..7013    -  promoter       AmpR promoter: bla
