[The description below was written by a language model from this plasmid's Addgene catalogue record and pLannotate feature annotations shown in this document.]
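Description:
pAc5.1B-lambdaN-HA-DmGW182_1-539-dsRNAres_N is a 7.1 kb insect-cell expression plasmid. The catalogue lists the backbone as unknown, although the name and the annotated parts point to a pAc5.1-type vector. In E. coli it is maintained through a ColE1/pUC-family origin and selected with ampicillin via the AmpR (β-lactamase) gene and its bla promoter. The catalogue describes it as low copy even though the annotated origin is of the high-copy class. A short tetracycline-resistance fragment and a piece of SV40 large T antigen sequence are also detected; these are partial remnants and not functional genes.

Expression is driven by the Drosophila melanogaster actin 5C (Ac5) promoter, a strong constitutive promoter commonly used in fly cell lines, and an SV40 polyadenylation signal lies downstream of the cassette. The open reading frame begins with a fragment of the bacteriophage lambda N protein, followed by an HA epitope (annotated as a fragment of a 3xHA tag). These are fused to an N-terminal portion of Drosophila GW182 (gawky, gw), residues 1–539 according to the name. A vector-derived V5 tag is annotated after the insert, but the record does not show whether it is translated in frame. The lambda N peptide binds BoxB RNA hairpins, so such fusions are typically used to tether a protein to a BoxB-containing reporter mRNA and test its effect on translation or mRNA stability. The record itself states only insect expression as the purpose. The "dsRNAres" label indicates a coding sequence altered to resist dsRNA-mediated knockdown, which would allow complementation when endogenous GW182 is depleted. The depositor notes that the supplied sequence may be theoretical rather than fully verified.
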