Addgene plasmid #146980: pAc5.1B-lambdaN-HA-DmGW182_1-539-dsRNAres_N
Purpose: Insect Expression of DmGW182_1-539-dsRNAres
Depositing lab: Elisa Izaurralde. Depositing organization: Max Planck Institute for Developmental Biology.
Backbone
  Vector backbone: Unknown
  Vector type: Insect Expression
Growth in bacteria
  Bacterial resistance: Ampicillin, 100 μg/mL
  Growth temperature: 37°C
  Growth strain: DH5alpha
  Copy number: Low Copy
Gene/Insert
  Gene/Insert name: DmGW182_1-539-dsRNAres
  Species: D. melanogaster (fly)
  Entrez Gene: gw (a.k.a. Dmel_CG31992, CG11484, CG31992, CG9905, Dmel\CG31992, GQ182, GW, GW182, Gw, Gw182, anon-EST:Posey205, dGW182, gw182)
  Cloning method: Unknown
Terms and licenses: Academic/Nonprofit Terms; Industry Terms: Not Available to Industry
Depositor comments: sequence given by NM_166780 Plasmids from this collection were made available to the research community and donated after the lab closed. Please note that the sequence provided by the depositing laboratory may be theoretical/predicted or based on Sanger sequencing results. There may be discrepancies between sequencing results obtained by Addgene and the depositor sequence. If an Addgene verified sequence is not available, please contact before placing your order to request that our lab fully sequence the plasmid.
How to cite: pAc5.1B-lambdaN-HA-DmGW182_1-539-dsRNAres_N was a gift from Elisa Izaurralde (Addgene plasmid # 146980 ; http://n2t.net/addgene:146980 ; RRID:Addgene_146980)
